Addgene plasmid #234019: makeTCR_Hs.TRBV5-4
Purpose: Hs TRBV gene for makeTCR assembly
Depositing lab: Michael Platten. Depositing organization: Deutsches Krebsforschungszentrum (DKFZ). Publication: makeTCR: A Modular Platform for Rapid, Flexible, Scalable, Single-Step T Cell Receptor Synthesis. Hamberger M, Neuhoff M-T, Pietrantonio SV, Boschert T, Maldonado Torres C, Errerd A, Tan CL, Lindner JM, Platten M, Green EW. bioRxiv 2025.04.27.647198 10.1101/2025.04.27.647198.
Backbone
  Vector backbone: pmakeTCR
  Backbone manufacturer: custom
  Backbone size w/o insert (bp): 1710
  Vector type: Synthetic Biology
Growth in bacteria
  Bacterial resistance: Chloramphenicol, 25 μg/mL
  Growth temperature: 37°C
  Growth strain: DH5alpha
  Copy number: High Copy
Gene/Insert
  Gene/Insert name: TRBV5-4 (alt name: ENSG00000260843)
  Species: H. sapiens (human)
  Insert size (bp): 333
  Entrez Gene: TRBV5-4 (a.k.a. TCRBV5S4, TCRBV5S6A3N2T, TRBV54)
  Promoter: n/a
  Cloning method: Restriction Enzyme; 5′ cloning site CCAT (not destroyed); 3′ cloning site TGTG (not destroyed)
  Sequencing primers: 5′ M13 (-21) Forward; 3′ M13 Reverse
Resource information
  A portion of this plasmid was derived from a plasmid made by: synthetic
Terms and licenses: Academic/Nonprofit Terms; Industry Terms: Not Available to Industry
Depositor comments: Please visit https://doi.org/10.1101/2025.04.27.647198 for bioRxiv preprint.
How to cite: makeTCR_Hs.TRBV5-4 was a gift from Michael Platten (Addgene plasmid # 234019 ; http://n2t.net/addgene:234019 ; RRID:Addgene_234019)
