[The description below was written by a language model from this plasmid's Addgene catalogue record and pLannotate feature annotations shown in this document.]
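Description:
makeTCR_Hs.TRBV5-4 is a small synthetic-biology parts plasmid (about 2.0 kb in the sequenced record) that stores a single human T cell receptor beta-chain variable gene segment, TRBV5-4, for use in the makeTCR modular assembly system. The custom pmakeTCR backbone is minimal. It has a high-copy ColE1/pUC-type origin of replication for propagation in E. coli and a chloramphenicol acetyltransferase (cat) gene driven by its own cat promoter for chloramphenicol selection. Short transcription terminators (tonB, T7Te and T3Te) flank the marker and origin, presumably insulating the insert region from read-through transcription. A residual lacZα fragment is also annotated, and the catalogue lists M13 forward and reverse primers for sequencing across the insert.

The payload is a synthetic 333 bp human TRBV5-4 segment with no promoter, so the plasmid is a donor of a coding module rather than an expression construct. The insert is bounded by the four-base junctions CCAT at the 5′ end and TGTG at the 3′ end, both recorded as preserved. Such short defined overhangs are typical of Golden Gate-style assembly, although the record gives only "restriction enzyme" as the cloning method and does not name the enzyme. According to the stated purpose, this V-gene module is combined with other makeTCR components to build complete T cell receptor sequences in a single step. The destination vectors and partner parts are not described here. The automated annotation labels the insert as TRBV5-6, whereas the catalogue identifies it as TRBV5-4. This most likely reflects a best-hit match to a closely related member of the TRBV5 family.
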