Features (pLannotate 1.2.2; 8 found; start..end, strand, type, name):
     10..339     +  CDS            TRBV5-6: TVB56_HUMAN - Also known as TCRBV5S2 From Homo sapiens (Human).
    428..459     +  terminator     tonB terminator: bidirectional E. coli tonB-P14 transcription terminator
    460..562     +  promoter       cat promoter: promoter of the E. coli cat gene encoding chloramphenicol acetyltransferase
    563..1219    +  CDS            cat: CAT_ECOLX - Experimental evidence at protein level: Swiss-Prot protein existence level 1. This enzyme is an effector of chloramphenicol resistance in bacteria. From Escherichia coli. This protein is used as a marker in many commonly used cloning vectors, such as pACYC184.
   1246..1273    +  terminator     T7Te terminator: phage T7 early transcription terminator
   1285..1872    -  rep_origin     ori: high-copy-number ColE1/pMB1/pBR322/pUC origin of replication
   1894..1923    -  terminator     T3Te terminator: phage T3 early transcription terminator
   1995..2014    -  CDS            lacZα (fragment): LacZα fragment of β-galactosidase; lacZ fragment
>Addgene plasmid #234019 | makeTCR_Hs.TRBV5-4 | addgene full sequence | sequence record 468333 | Addgene NGS Result
CGTCTCACCATGGGCCCTGGGCTCCTCTGCTGGGTGCTGCTTTGTCTCCTGGGAGCAGGCTCAGTGGAGA
CTGGAGTCACCCAAAGTCCCACACACCTGATCAAAACGAGAGGACAGCAAGTGACTCTGAGATGCTCTTC
TCAGTCTGGGCACAACACTGTGTCCTGGTACCAACAGGCCCTGGGTCAGGGGCCCCAGTTTATCTTTCAG
TATTATAGGGAGGAAGAGAATGGCAGAGGAAACTTCCCTCCTAGATTCTCAGGTTTGCAGTTCCCTAATT
ATAGCTCTGAGCTGAATGTGAACGCCTTGGAGCTGGATGACTCGGCCCTGTATCTCTGTGTGAGACGCAG
GGAAGATGGCCGCGAAGAAAACGTCATAGCTGTTTCCTGACTGACCATTTAAATCATACCTGACCTCCAT
AGCAGAAAGTCAAAAGCCTCCGACCGGAGGCTTTTGACTTGATCGGCACGTAAGAGGTTCCAACTTTCAC
CATAATGAAATAAGATCACTACCGGGCGTATTTTTTGAGTTATCGAGATTTTCAGGAGCTAAGGAAGCTA
AAATGGAGAAAAAAATCACTGGATATACCACCGTTGATATATCCCAATGGCATCGTAAAGAACATTTTGA
GGCATTTCAGTCAGTTGCTCAATGTACCTATAACCAGACCGTTCAGCTGGATATTACGGCCTTTTTAAAG
ACCGTAAAGAAAAATAAGCACAAGTTTTATCCGGCCTTTATTCACATTCTTGCCCGCCTGATGAATGCTC
ATCCGGAATTTCGTATGGCAATGAAAGACGGTGAGCTGGTGATATGGGATAGTGTTCACCCTTGTTACAC
CGTTTTCCATGAGCAAACTGAAACGTTTTCATCGCTCTGGAGTGAATACCACGACGATTTCCGGCAGTTT
CTACACATATATTCGCAAGATGTGGCGTGTTACGGTGAAAACCTGGCCTATTTCCCTAAAGGGTTTATTG
AGAATATGTTTTTTGTCTCAGCCAATCCCTGGGTGAGTTTCACCAGTTTTGATTTAAACGTGGCCAATAT
GGACAACTTCTTCGCCCCCGTTTTCACCATGGGCAAATATTATACGCAAGGCGACAAGGTGCTGATGCCG
CTGGCGATTCAGGTTCATCATGCCGTTTGTGATGGCTTCCATGTCGGCAGAATGCTTAATGAATTACAAC
AGTACTGCGATGAGTGGCAGGGCGGGGCGTAATGAGGGCCCAAATGTAATCACCTGGCTCACCTTCGGGT
GGGCCTTTCTGCGTTGCTGGCGTTTTTCCATAGGCTCCGCCCCCCTGACGAGCATCACAAAAATCGATGC
TCAAGTCAGAGGTGGCGAAACCCGACAGGACTATAAAGATACCAGGCGTTTCCCCCTGGAAGCTCCCTCG
TGCGCTCTCCTGTTCCGACCCTGCCGCTTACCGGATACCTGTCCGCCTTTCTCCCTTCGGGAAGCGTGGC
GCTTTCTCATAGCTCACGCTGTAGGTATCTCAGTTCGGTGTAGGTCGTTCGCTCCAAGCTGGGCTGTGTG
CACGAACCCCCCGTTCAGCCCGACCGCTGCGCCTTATCCGGTAACTATCGTCTTGAGTCCAACCCGGTAA
GACACGACTTATCGCCACTGGCAGCAGCCACTGGTAACAGGATTAGCAGAGCGAGGTATGTAGGCGGTGC
TACAGAGTTCTTGAAGTGGTGGCCTAACTACGGCTACACTAGAAGAACAGTATTTGGTATCTGCGCTCTG
CTGAAGCCAGTTACCTCGGAAAAAGAGTTGGTAGCTCTTGATCCGGCAAACAAACCACCGCTGGTAGCGG
TGGTTTTTTTGTTTGCAAGCAGCAGATTACGCGCAGAAAAAAAGGATCTCAAGAAGATCCTTTGATTTTC
TACCGAAGAAAGGCCCACCCGTGAAGGTGAGCCAGTGAGTTGATTGCAGTCCAGTTACGCTGGAGTCTGA
GGCTCGTCCTGAATGATATCAAGCTTGAATTCGTTTGTAAAACGACGGCCAGTGCTAACCGTATCGCATT
GGCCATACCTACA
